>Addgene plasmid #77555 | CPNE3 gRNA (BRDN0001148201) | addgene full sequence | sequence record 187988 | Addgene Assembled Sequence
CCCGGGTGCAAAGATGGATAAAGTTTTAAACAGAGAGGAATCTTTGCAGCTAATGGACCTTCTAGGTCTT
GAAAGGAGTGGGAATTGGCTCCGGTGCCCGTCAGTGGGCAGAGCGCACATCGCCCACAGTCCCCGAGAAG
TTGGGGGGAGGGGTCGGCAATTGATCCGGTGCCTAGAGAAGGTGGCGCGGGGTAAACTGGGAAAGTGATG
TCGTGTACTGGCTCCGCCTTTTTCCCGAGGGTGGGGGAGAACCGTATATAAGTGCAGTAGTCGCCGTGAA
CGTTCTTTTTCGCAACGGGTTTGCCGCCAGAACACAGGTAAGTGCCGTGTGTGGTTCCCGCGGGCCTGGC
CTCTTTACGGGTTATGGCCCTTGCGTGCCTTGAATTACTTCCACCTGGCTGCAGTACGTGATTCTTGATC
CCGAGCTTCGGGTTGGAAGTGGGTGGGAGAGTTCGAGGCCTTGCGCTTAAGGAGCCCCTTCGCCTCGTGC
TTGAGTTGAGGCCTGGCCTGGGCGCTGGGGCCGCCGCGTGCGAATCTGGTGGCACCTTCGCGCCTGTCTC
GCTGCTTTCGATAAGTCTCTAGCCATTTAAAATTTTTGATGACCTGCTGCGACGCTTTTTTTCTGGCAAG
ATAGTCTTGTAAATGCGGGCCAAGATCTGCACACTGGTATTTCGGTTTTTGGGGCCGCGGGCGGCGACGG
GGCCCGTGCGTCCCAGCGCACATGTTCGGCGAGGCGGGGCCTGCGAGCGCGGCCACCGAGAATCGGACGG
GGGTAGTCTCAAGCTGGCCGGCCTGCTCTGGTGCCTGGCCTCGCGCCGCCGTGTATCGCCCCGCCCTGGG
CGGCAAGGCTGGCCCGGTCGGCACCAGTTGCGTGAGCGGAAAGATGGCCGCTTCCCGGCCCTGCTGCAGG
GAGCTCAAAATGGAGGACGCGGCGCTCGGGAGAGCGGGCGGGTGAGTCACCCACACAAAGGAAAAGGGCC
TTTCCGTCCTCAGCCGTCGCTTCATGTGACTCCACGGAGTACCGGGCGCCGTCCAGGCACCTCGATTAGT
TCTCGAGCTTTTGGAGTACGTCGTCTTTAGGTTGGGGGGAGGGGTTTTATGCGATGGAGTTTCCCCACAC
TGAGTGGGTGGAGACTGAAGTTAGGCCAGCTTGGCACTTGATGTAATTCTCCTTGGAATTTGCCCTTTTT
GAGTTTGGATCTTGGTTCATTCTCAAGCCTCAGACAGTGGTTCAAAGTTTTTTTCTTCCATTTCAGGTGT
CGTGACGTACGGCCACCATGACCGAGTACAAGCCCACGGTGCGCCTCGCCACCCGCGACGACGTCCCCAG
GGCCGTACGCACCCTCGCCGCCGCGTTCGCCGACTACCCCGCCACGCGCCACACCGTCGATCCGGACCGC
CACATCGAGCGGGTCACCGAGCTGCAAGAACTCTTCCTCACGCGCGTCGGGCTCGACATCGGCAAGGTGT
GGGTCGCGGACGACGGCGCCGCCGTGGCGGTCTGGACCACGCCGGAGAGCGTCGAAGCGGGGGCGGTGTT
CGCCGAGATCGGCCCGCGCATGGCCGAGTTGAGCGGTTCCCGGCTGGCCGCGCAGCAACAGATGGAAGGC
CTCCTGGCGCCGCACCGGCCCAAGGAGCCCGCGTGGTTCCTGGCCACCGTCGGAGTCTCGCCCGACCACC
AGGGCAAGGGTCTGGGCAGCGCCGTCGTGCTCCCCGGAGTGGAGGCGGCCGAGCGCGCCGGGGTGCCCGC
CTTCCTGGAGACCTCCGCGCCCCGCAACCTCCCCTTCTACGAGCGGCTCGGCTTCACCGTCACCGCCGAC
GTCGAGGTGCCCGAAGGACCGCGCACCTGGTGCATGACCCGCAAGCCCGGTGCCTGAACGCGTTAAGTCG
ACAATCAACCTCTGGATTACAAAATTTGTGAAAGATTGACTGGTATTCTTAACTATGTTGCTCCTTTTAC
GCTATGTGGATACGCTGCTTTAATGCCTTTGTATCATGCTATTGCTTCCCGTATGGCTTTCATTTTCTCC
TCCTTGTATAAATCCTGGTTGCTGTCTCTTTATGAGGAGTTGTGGCCCGTTGTCAGGCAACGTGGCGTGG
TGTGCACTGTGTTTGCTGACGCAACCCCCACTGGTTGGGGCATTGCCACCACCTGTCAGCTCCTTTCCGG
GACTTTCGCTTTCCCCCTCCCTATTGCCACGGCGGAACTCATCGCCGCCTGCCTTGCCCGCTGCTGGACA
GGGGCTCGGCTGTTGGGCACTGACAATTCCGTGGTGTTGTCGGGGAAATCATCGTCCTTTCCTTGGCTGC
TCGCCTGTGTTGCCACCTGGATTCTGCGCGGGACGTCCTTCTGCTACGTCCCTTCGGCCCTCAATCCAGC
GGACCTTCCTTCCCGCGGCCTGCTGCCGGCTCTGCGGCCTCTTCCGCGTCTTCGCCTTCGCCCTCAGACG
AGTCGGATCTCCCTTTGGGCCGCCTCCCCGCGTCGACTTTAAGACCAATGACTTACAAGGCAGCTGTAGA
TCTTAGCCACTTTTTAAAAGAAAAGGGGGGACTGGAAGGGCTAATTCACTCCCAACGAAGACAAGATCTG
CTTTTTGCTTGTACTGGGTCTCTCTGGTTAGACCAGATCTGAGCCTGGGAGCTCTCTGGCTAACTAGGGA
ACCCACTGCTTAAGCCTCAATAAAGCTTGCCTTGAGTGCTTCAAGTAGTGTGTGCCCGTCTGTTGTGTGA
CTCTGGTAACTAGAGATCCCTCAGACCCTTTTAGTCAGTGTGGAAAATCTCTAGCAGTACGTATAGTAGT
TCATGTCATCTTATTATTCAGTATTTATAACTTGCAAAGAAATGAATATCAGAGAGTGAGAGGAACTTGT
TTATTGCAGCTTATAATGGTTACAAATAAAGCAATAGCATCACAAATTTCACAAATAAAGCATTTTTTTC
ACTGCATTCTAGTTGTGGTTTGTCCAAACTCATCAATGTATCTTATCATGTCTGGCTCTAGCTATCCCGC
CCCTAACTCCGCCCATCCCGCCCCTAACTCCGCCCAGTTCCGCCCATTCTCCGCCCCATGGCTGACTAAT
TTTTTTTATTTATGCAGAGGCCGAGGCCGCCTCGGCCTCTGAGCTATTCCAGAAGTAGTGAGGAGGCTTT
TTTGGAGGCCTAGGGACGTACCCAATTCGCCCTATAGTGAGTCGTATTACGCGCGCTCACTGGCCGTCGT
TTTACAACGTCGTGACTGGGAAAACCCTGGCGTTACCCAACTTAATCGCCTTGCAGCACATCCCCCTTTC
GCCAGCTGGCGTAATAGCGAAGAGGCCCGCACCGATCGCCCTTCCCAACAGTTGCGCAGCCTGAATGGCG
AATGGG
[124 nt withheld, positions 3367-3490]
C
[91 nt withheld, positions 3492-3582]
A
[49 nt withheld, positions 3584-3632]
CCTTTGACGTTGGAGTCCACGTTCTTT
[37 nt withheld, positions 3660-3696]
ACCCTATCTCGGTCTATTCTTTTGATTTATAAGGGATTTTGCCGATTTCGGCCTATTGGTTAAAAAATGA
GCTGATTTAACAAAAATTTAACGCGAATTTTAACAAAATATTAACGCTTACAATTTAGGTGGCACTTTTC
GGGGAAATGTGCGCGGAACCCCTATTTGTTTATTTTTCTAAATACATTCAAATATGTATCCGCTCATGAG
ACAATAACCCTGATAAATGCTTCAATAATATTGAAAAAGGAAGAGTATGAGTATTCAACATTTCCGTGTC
GCCCTTATTCCCTTTTTTGCGGCATTTTGCCTTCCTGTTTTTGCTCACCCAGAAACGCTGGTGAAAGTAA
AAGATGCTGAAGATCAGTTGGGTGCACGAGTGGGTTACATCGAACTGGATCTCAACAGCGGTAAGATCCT
TGAGAGTTTTCGCCCCGAAGAACGTTTTCCAATGATGAGCACTTTTAAAGTTCTGCTATGTGGCGCGGTA
TTATCCCGTATTGACGCCGGGCAAGAGCAACTCGGTCGCCGCATACACTATTCTCAGAATGACTTGGTTG
AGTACTCACCAGTCACAGAAAAGCATCTTACGGATGGCATGACAGTAAGAGAATTATGCAGTGCTGCCAT
AACCATGAGTGATAACACTGCGGCCAACTTACTTCTGACAACGATCGGAGGACCGAAGGAGCTAACCGCT
TTTTTGCACAACATGGGGGATCATGTAACTCGCCTTGATCGTTGGGAACCGGAGCTGAATGAAGCCATAC
CAAACGACGAGCGTGACACCACGATGCCTGTAGCAATGGCAACAACGTTGCGCAAACTATTAACTGGCGA
ACTACTTACTCTAGCTTCCCGGCAACAATTAATAGACTGGATGGAGGCGGATAAAGTTGCAGGACCACTT
CTGCGCTCGGCCCTTCCGGCTGGCTGGTTTATTGCTGATAAATCTGGAGCCGGTGAGCGTGGGTCTCGCG
GTATCATTGCAGCACTGGGGCCAGATGGTAAGCCCTCCCGTATCGTAGTTATCTACACGACGGGGAGTCA
GGCAACTATGGATGAACGAAATAGACAGATCGCTGAGATAGGTGCCTCACTGATTAAGCATTGGTAACTG
TCAGACCAAGTTTACTCATATATACTTTAGATTGATTTAAAACTTCATTTTTAATTTAAAAGGATCTAGG
TGAAGATCCTTTTTGATAATCTCATGACCAAAATCCCTTAACGTGAGTTTTCGTTCCACTGAGCGTCAGA
CCCCGTAGAAAAGATCAAAGGATCTTCTTGAGATCCTTTTTTTCTGCGCGTAATCTGCTGCTTGCAAACA
AAAAAACCACCGCTACCAGCGGTGGTTTGTTTGCCGGATCAAGAGCTACCAACTCTTTTTCCGAAGGTAA
CTGGCTTCAGCAGAGCGCAGATACCAAATACTGTTCTTCTAGTGTAGCCGTAGTTAGGCCACCACTTCAA
GAACTCTGTAGCACCGCCTACATACCTCGCTCTGCTAATCCTGTTACCAGTGGCTGCTGCCAGTGGCGAT
AAGTCGTGTCTTACCGGGTTGGACTCAAGACGATAGTTACCGGATAAGGCGCAGCGGTCGGGCTGAACGG
GGGGTTCGTGCACACAGCCCAGCTTGGAGCGAACGACCTACACCGAACTGAGATACCTACAGCGTGAGCT
ATGAGAAAGCGCCACGCTTCCCGAAGGGAGAAAGGCGGACAGGTATCCGGTAAGCGGCAGGGTCGGAACA
GGAGAGCGCACGAGGGAGCTTCCAGGGGGAAACGCCTGGTATCTTTATAGTCCTGTCGGGTTTCGCCACC
TCTGACTTGAGCGTCGATTTTTGTGATGCTCGTCAGGGGGGCGGAGCCTATGGAAAAACGCCAGCAACGC
GGCCTTTTTACGGTTCCTGGCCTTTTGCTGGCCTTTTGCTCACATGTTCTTTCCTGCGTTATCCCCTGAT
TCTGTGGATAACCGTATTACCGCCTTTGAGTGAGCTGATACCGCTCGCCGCAGCCGAACGACCGAGCGCA
GCGAGTCAGTGAGCGAGGAAGCGGAAGAGCGCCCAATACGCAAACCGCCTCTCCCCGCGCGTTGGCCGAT
TCATTAATGCAGCTGGCACGACAGGTTTCCCGACTGGAAAGCGGGCAGTGAGCGCAACGCAATTAATGTG
AGTTAGCTCACTCATTAGGCACCCCAGGCTTTACACTTTATGCTTCCGGCTCGTATGTTGTGTGGAATTG
TGAGCGGATAACAATTTCACACAGGAAACAGCTATGACCATGATTACGCCAAGCGCGCAATTAACCCTCA
CTAAAGGGAACAAAAGCTGGAGCTGCAAGCTTAATGTAGTCTTATGCAATACTCTTGTAGTCTTGCAACA
TGGTAACGATGAGTTAGCAACATGCCTTACAAGGAGAGAAAAAGCACCGTGCATGCCGATTGGTGGAAGT
AAGGTGGTACGATCGTGCCTTATTAGGAAGGCAACAGACGGGTCTGACATGGATTGGACGAACCACTGAA
TTGCCGCATTGCAGAGATATTGTATTTAAGTGCCTAGCTCGATACATAAACGGGTCTCTCTGGTTAGACC
AGATCTGAGCCTGGGAGCTCTCTGGCTAACTAGGGAACCCACTGCTTAAGCCTCAATAAAGCTTGCCTTG
AGTGCTTCAAGTAGTGTGTGCCCGTCTGTTGTGTGACTCTGGTAACTAGAGATCCCTCAGACCCTTTTAG
TCAGTGTGGAAAATCTCTAGCAGTGGCGCCCGAACAGGGACTTGAAAGCGAAAGGGAAACCAGAGGAGCT
CTCTCGACGCAGGACTCGGCTTGCTGAAGCGCGCACGGCAAGAGGCGAGGGGCGGCGACTGGTGAGTACG
CCAAAAATTTTGACTAGCGGAGGCTAGAAGGAGAGAGATGGGTGCGAGAGCGTCAGTATTAAGCGGGGGA
GAATTAGATCGCGATGGGAAAAAATTCGGTTAAGGCCAGGGGGAAAGAAAAAATATAAATTAAAACATAT
AGTATGGGCAAGCAGGGAGCTAGAACGATTCGCAGTTAATCCTGGCCTGTTAGAAACATCAGAAGGCTGT
AGACAAATACTGGGACAGCTACAACCATCCCTTCAGACAGGATCAGAAGAACTTAGATCATTATATAATA
CAGTAGCAACCCTCTATTGTGTGCATCAAAGGATAGAGATAAAAGACACCAAGGAAGCTTTAGACAAGAT
AGAGGAAGAGCAAAACAAAAGTAAGACCACCGCACAGCAAGCGGCCGCTGATCTTCAGACCTGGAGGAGG
AGATATGAGGGACAATTGGAGAAGTGAATTATATAAATATAAAGTAGTAAAAATTGAACCATTAGGAGTA
GCACCCACCAAGGCAAAGAGAAGAGTGGTGCAGAGAGAAAAAAGAGCAGTGGGAATAGGAGCTTTGTTCC
TTGGGTTCTTGGGAGCAGCAGGAAGCACTATGGGCGCAGCGTCAATGACGCTGACGGTACAGGCCAGACA
ATTATTGTCTGGTATAGTGCAGCAGCAGAACAATTTGCTGAGGGCTATTGAGGCGCAACAGCATCTGTTG
CAACTCACAGTCTGGGGCATCAAGCAGCTCCAGGCAAGAATCCTGGCTGTGGAAAGATACCTAAAGGATC
AACAGCTCCTGGGGATTTGGGGTTGCTCTGGAAAACTCATTTGCACCACTGCTGTGCCTTGGAATGCTAG
TTGGAGTAATAAATCTCTGGAACAGATTTGGAATCACACGACCTGGATGGAGTGGGACAGAGAAATTAAC
AATTACACAAGCTTAATACACTCCTTAATTGAAGAATCGCAAAACCAGCAAGAAAAGAATGAACAAGAAT
TATTGGAATTAGATAAATGGGCAAGTTTGTGGAATTGGTTTAACATAACAAATTGGCTGTGGTATATAAA
ATTATTCATAATGATAGTAGGAGGCTTGGTAGGTTTAAGAATAGTTTTTGCTGTACTTTCTATAGTGAAT
AGAGTTAGGCAGGGATATTCACCATTATCGTTTCAGACCCACCTCCCAACCCCGAGGGGACCCAGAGAGG
GCCTATTTCCCATGATTCCTTCATATTTGCATATACGATACAAGGCTGTTAGAGAGATAATTAGAATTAA
TTTGACTGTAAACACAAAGATATTAGTACAAAATACGTGACGTAGAAAGTAATAATTTCTTGGGTAGTTT
GCAGTTTTAAAATTATGTTTTAAAATGGACTATCATATGCTTACCGTAACTTGAAAGTATTTCGATTTCT
TGGCTTTATATATCTTGTGGAAAGGACGAAACACCGCAAGAAGCTAACTCGACCACGTTTTAGAGCTAGA
AATAGCAAGTTAAAATAAGGCTAGTCCGTTATCAACTTGAAAAAGTGGCACCGAGTCGGTGCTTTTTTAA
GCTTGGCGTAACTAGATCTTGAGACAAATGGCAGTATTCATCCACAATTTTAAAAGAAAAGGGGGGATTG
GGGGGTACAGTGCAGGGGAAAGAATAGTAGACATAATAGCAACAGACATACAAACTAAAGAATTACAAAA
ACAAATTACAAAAATTCAAAATTTTCGGGTTTATTACAGGGACAGCAGAGATCCACTTTGGCGCCGGCTC
GAGGGGG
Features (pLannotate 1.2.2; 29 found; start..end, strand, type, name):
     14..80      +  CDS            small t antigen (fragment): SV40 (simian virus 40) small t antigen
    106..317     +  promoter       EF-1α core promoter: core promoter for human elongation factor EF-1α
    318..1256    +  intron         EF-1α intron A: intron upstream of the start codon of human EF-1α
   1278..1877    +  CDS            PuroR (fragment): puromycin N-acetyltransferase; pac from Streptomyces; confers resistance to puromycin
   1893..2481    +  misc_feature   WPRE: woodchuck hepatitis virus posttranscriptional regulatory element
   2532..2551    +  misc_feature   cPPT/CTS (fragment): central polypurine tract and central termination sequence of HIV-1
   2553..2786    +  LTR            3' LTR (ΔU3): self-inactivating 3' long terminal repeat (LTR) from HIV-1
   2864..2985    +  polyA_signal   SV40 poly(A) signal: SV40 polyadenylation signal
   3025..3160    +  rep_origin     SV40 ori: SV40 origin of replication
   3181..3199    -  promoter       T7 promoter: promoter for bacteriophage T7 RNA polymerase
   3207..3362    +  CDS            lacZα (fragment): LacZα fragment of β-galactosidase; lacZ fragment
   3367..3795    +  rep_origin     f1 ori (sequence partly withheld): f1 bacteriophage origin of replication; arrow indicates direction of (+) strand synthesis
   3848..3952    +  promoter       AmpR promoter: bla
   3953..4813    +  CDS            AmpR: β-lactamase; bla; confers resistance to ampicillin, carbenicillin, and related antibiotics
   4984..5572    +  rep_origin     ori: high-copy-number ColE1/pMB1/pBR322/pUC origin of replication
   5755..5847    +  CDS            lacI (fragment): lac repressor; lacI; The lac repressor binds to the lac operator to inhibit transcription in E. coli. This inhibition can be relieved by adding lactose or isopropyl-β-D-thiogalactopyranoside (IPTG).
   5860..5881    +  protein_bind   CAP binding site: CAP binding activates transcription in the presence of cAMP. E. coli catabolite activator protein
   5896..5926    +  promoter       lac promoter: promoter for the E. coli lac operon
   5934..5950    +  protein_bind   lac operator: The lac repressor binds to the lac operator to inhibit transcription in E. coli. This inhibition can be relieved by adding lactose or isopropyl-β-D-thiogalactopyranoside (IPTG). lac repressor encoded by lacI
   5995..6013    +  promoter       T3 promoter: promoter for bacteriophage T3 RNA polymerase
   6041..6267    +  promoter       RSV promoter: Rous sarcoma virus enhancer/promoter
   6268..6448    +  LTR            5' LTR (truncated): truncated 5' long terminal repeat (LTR) from HIV-1
   6495..6620    +  misc_feature   HIV-1 Ψ: packaging signal of human immunodeficiency virus type 1
   6604..6967    +  CDS            HIV-1 gag (fragment): gag protein from human immunodeficiency virus 1; gag
   7113..7346    +  misc_feature   RRE: The Rev response element (RRE) of HIV-1 allows for Rev-dependent mRNA export from the nucleus to the cytoplasm.
   7723..7749    +  CDS            Rev (fragment): human immunodeficiency virus 1 (HIV-1) Rev protein; rev; enhances nuclear export of unspliced and incompletely spliced viral mRNAs
   7753..7993    +  promoter       U6 promoter: RNA polymerase III promoter for human U6 snRNA
   8023..8098    +  misc_RNA       gRNA scaffold: guide RNA scaffold for the Streptococcus pyogenes CRISPR/Cas9 system
   8154..8271    +  misc_feature   cPPT/CTS: central polypurine tract and central termination sequence of HIV-1
