[The description below was written by a language model from this plasmid's Addgene catalogue record and pLannotate feature annotations shown in this document.]
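Description:
CPNE3 gRNA (BRDN0001148201) is a third-generation lentiviral CRISPR guide plasmid built on the lentiGuide-Puro backbone, carrying a single guide RNA directed against human CPNE3 (copine 3), designed against the reference transcript NM_003909.4. In bacteria it is maintained as a high-copy plasmid through a ColE1/pUC-type origin and selected with ampicillin via the β-lactamase gene. An f1 origin and remnants of a lac/T7/T3 cloning region are also annotated in the backbone.

The lentiviral transfer cassette begins with an RSV promoter fused to a truncated HIV-1 5' LTR, which makes genomic RNA production Tat-independent. This is followed by the Ψ packaging signal with a partial gag sequence and the Rev response element for Rev-dependent nuclear export. Within the vector genome, a human U6 RNA polymerase III promoter drives the CPNE3-specific spacer joined to the Streptococcus pyogenes Cas9 guide RNA scaffold. A cPPT/CTS element lies just downstream and aids nuclear import of the proviral DNA. A separate EF-1α core promoter with its intron A expresses puromycin N-acetyltransferase, so transduced mammalian cells can be selected with puromycin. A WPRE enhances transcript expression ahead of the self-inactivating ΔU3 3' LTR, and an SV40 poly(A) signal and SV40 origin lie beyond the LTR.

The plasmid does not encode Cas9. It is meant to be used with a separate Cas9 vector or in cells that already express Cas9, to generate targeted disruption of CPNE3. It corresponds to one guide from a human kinome gRNA library whose guides were designed to maximize on-target activity and minimize off-target effects.
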