Addgene plasmid #77555: CPNE3 gRNA (BRDN0001148201)
Purpose: 3rd generation lentiviral gRNA plasmid targeting human CPNE3
Depositing lab: John Doench & David Root. Depositing organization: Broad Institute. Publication: Optimized sgRNA design to maximize activity and minimize off-target effects of CRISPR-Cas9. Doench JG, Fusi N, Sullender M, Hegde M, Vaimberg EW, Donovan KF, Smith I, Tothova Z, Wilen C, Orchard R, Virgin HW, Listgarten J, Root DE. Nat Biotechnol. 2016 Jan 18. doi: 10.1038/nbt.3437. PubMed 26780180.
Backbone
  Vector backbone: lentiGuide-Puro
  Backbone manufacturer: Zhang Lab (Addgene plasmid # 52963)
  Vector type: Mammalian Expression, Lentiviral, CRISPR
  Selectable markers: Puromycin
Growth in bacteria
  Bacterial resistance: Ampicillin, 100 μg/mL
  Growth temperature: 37°C
  Growth strain: DH5alpha
  Copy number: High Copy
Gene/Insert
  Gene/Insert name: CPNE3 (alt names: CPNE3; NM_003909.4)
  gRNA/shRNA sequence: CAAGAAGCTAACTCGACCAC
  Species: H. sapiens (human)
  Entrez Gene: CPNE3 (a.k.a. CPN3, PRO1071)
  Promoter: hU6
  Cloning method: Unknown
  Sequencing primers: 5′ U6-F; 3′ pS2-R
Terms and licenses: Academic/Nonprofit Terms; Industry Terms: Not Available to Industry
Depositor comments: The gRNA was designed to target the following Genbank reference sequence(s): NM_003909.4. Note that this plasmid does NOT contain Cas9. It should be used in conjunction with lentiCas9-Blast (Addgene #52962) or otherwise with cell lines already expressing Cas9. Browse the full kinome gRNA library at http://www.addgene.org/pooled-library/broadgpp-human-kinome/ or visit http://www.broadinstitute.org/rnai/public/ for detailed protocols and information.
How to cite: CPNE3 gRNA (BRDN0001148201) was a gift from John Doench & David Root (Addgene plasmid # 77555 ; http://n2t.net/addgene:77555 ; RRID:Addgene_77555)
