>Addgene plasmid #77555 | CPNE3 gRNA (BRDN0001148201) | depositor partial sequence | sequence record 145015 | Target Sequence
CAAGAAGCTAACTCGACCAC
