>Addgene plasmid #77555 | CPNE3 gRNA (BRDN0001148201) | addgene partial sequence | sequence record 187987 | hU6-F
TAGAAAGTAATAATTTCTTGGGTAGTTTGCAGTTTTAAAATTATGTTTTAAAATGGACTATCATATGCTT
ACCGTAACTTGAAAGTATTTCGATTTCTTGGCTTTATATATCTTGTGGAAAGGACGAAACACCGCAAGAA
GCTAACTCGACCACGTTTTAGAGCTAGAAATAGCAAGTTAAAATAAGGCTAGTCCGTTATCAACTTGAAA
AAGTGGCACCGAGTCGGTGCTTTTTTAAGCTTGGCGTAACTAGATCTTGAGACAAATGGCAGTATTCATC
CACAATTTTAAAAGAAAAGGGGGGATTGGGGGGTACAGTGCAGGGGAAAGAATAGTAGACATAATAGCAA
CAGACATACAAACTAAAGAATTACAAAAACAAATTACAAAAATTCAAAATTTTCGGGTTTATTACAGGGA
CAGCAGAGATCCACTTTGGCGCCGGCTCGAGGGGGCCCGGGTGCAAAGATGGATAAAGTTTTAAACAGAG
AGGAATCTTTGCAGCTAATGGACCTTCTAGGTCTTGAAAGGAGTGGGAATTGGCTCCGGTGCCCGTCAGT
GGGCAGAGCG
